Addgene plasmid #241791: pAAV-hSyn-DIO-PGC-1alpha-IRES-mCitrine
Purpose: Expression vector for mouse Pgc-1alpha with mCitrine
Depositing lab: Mary Kay Lobo. Depositing organization: University of Maryland, Baltimore. Publication: A Role for Peroxisome Proliferator-Activated Receptor Gamma Coactivator-1alpha in Nucleus Accumbens Neuron Subtypes in Cocaine Action. Chandra R, Engeln M, Francis TC, Konkalmatt P, Patel D, Lobo MK. Biol Psychiatry. 2017 Apr 1;81(7):564-572. doi: 10.1016/j.biopsych.2016.10.024. Epub 2016 Oct 28. PubMed 27939396.
Backbone
  Vector backbone: AAV-hSyn-DIO-hM3D(Gq)-IRES-mCitrine
  Backbone manufacturer: Bryan Roth, Addgene plasmid #50454
  Vector type: AAV
Growth in bacteria
  Bacterial resistance: Ampicillin, 100 μg/mL
  Growth temperature: 37°C
  Growth strain: NEB Stable
  Copy number: High Copy
Gene/Insert
  Gene/Insert name: PGC-1alpha
  Species: M. musculus (mouse)
  Insert size (bp): 2394
  Entrez Gene: Ppargc1a (a.k.a. A830037N07Rik, Gm11133, PGC-1, PPARGC-1-alpha, Pgc-1alpha, Pgc1, Pgco1, Ppargc1)
  Promoter: hSyn
  Tag / fusion protein: mCitrine (C terminal on insert)
  Cloning method: Restriction Enzyme; 5′ cloning site NheI/StuI (unknown if destroyed)
Resource information
  A portion of this plasmid was derived from a plasmid made by: The gene of interest (GOI) was obtained from another lab at UMB
Terms and licenses: Academic/Nonprofit Terms; Industry Terms: Not Available to Industry
Depositor comments: We observed a Q339K substitution in the ORF, which was also present in the control plasmid. It is unlikely to affect plasmid function.
How to cite: pAAV-hSyn-DIO-PGC-1alpha-IRES-mCitrine was a gift from Mary Kay Lobo (Addgene plasmid # 241791 ; http://n2t.net/addgene:241791 ; RRID:Addgene_241791)
