[The description below was written by a language model from this plasmid's Addgene catalogue record and pLannotate feature annotations shown in this document.]
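Description:
pAAV-hSyn-DIO-PGC-1alpha-IRES-mCitrine is an AAV transfer plasmid for Cre-dependent, neuron-restricted expression of mouse PGC-1alpha (Ppargc1a), a transcriptional coactivator that regulates mitochondrial and metabolic gene programs. It was built by restriction cloning on the AAV-hSyn-DIO-hM3D(Gq)-IRES-mCitrine backbone, with the roughly 2.4 kb PGC-1alpha coding sequence presumably taking the place of the DREADD. The plasmid is propagated in bacteria at high copy through a ColE1/pUC-type origin with ampicillin selection (AmpR), and it also carries an f1 origin. The annotation finds one complete AAV2 ITR, while the other is detected only as short fragments.

Between the ITRs, the human synapsin I promoter drives the expression unit, which ends in a WPRE to enhance transcript stability and expression and an hGH polyadenylation signal. The payload, PGC-1alpha followed by an EMCV IRES and mCitrine, lies in the opposite orientation to the promoter. It is flanked by pairs of loxP and lox2272 sites arranged head to head, the standard DIO/FLEx design. Without Cre the cassette stays antisense and silent. With Cre, recombination between the incompatible lox pairs inverts the cassette and locks it in the sense orientation.

Although the catalogue lists mCitrine as a C-terminal tag, the IRES means the yellow fluorescent protein is translated separately from the same bicistronic mRNA, marking expressing cells rather than forming a fusion. The depositor notes a Q339K substitution in the open reading frame, considered unlikely to affect function. The associated publication indicates use for overexpressing PGC-1alpha in defined nucleus accumbens neuron subtypes to study cocaine action.
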