Features (pLannotate 1.2.2; 24 found; start..end, strand, type, name):
    351..375     -  misc_feature   MCS (fragment): pBluescript multiple cloning site
    376..409     +  protein_bind   loxP: Cre-mediated recombination occurs in the 8-bp core sequence (GCATACAT). Cre recombinase
    410..459     +  intron         β-globin intron (fragment): internally truncated intron from human β-globin
    460..493     +  protein_bind   lox2272: Cre-mediated recombination occurs in the 8-bp core sequence (GGATACTT). lox2272 sites are compatible with each other, but incompatible with loxP or loxN sites (Lee and Saito, 1988). Cre recombinase
    500..2890    +  CDS            Ppargc1a: PRGC1_MOUSE - Also known as Pgc1, Pgc1a, Ppargc1. Experimental evidence at protein level: Swiss-Prot protein existence level 1. Transcriptional coactivator for steroid receptors and nuclear receptors. Greatly increases the transcriptional activity of PPARG and thyroid hormone receptor on the uncoupling protein promoter. Can regulate key mitochondrial genes that contribute to the program of adaptive thermogenesis. Plays an essential role in metabolic reprogramming in response to dietary availability through coordination of the expression of a wide array of genes involved in glucose and fatty ac
   3030..3492    +  misc_feature   IRES: internal ribosome entry site (IRES) of the encephalomyocarditis virus (EMCV)
   3499..4215    +  CDS            mCitrine: mCitrine is a basic (constitutively fluorescent) yellow fluorescent protein published in 2001, derived from Aequorea victoria.
   4230..4263    -  protein_bind   loxP: Cre-mediated recombination occurs in the 8-bp core sequence (GCATACAT). Cre recombinase
   4264..4313    +  intron         β-globin intron (fragment): internally truncated intron from human β-globin
   4314..4347    -  protein_bind   lox2272: Cre-mediated recombination occurs in the 8-bp core sequence (GGATACTT). lox2272 sites are compatible with each other, but incompatible with loxP or loxN sites (Lee and Saito, 1988). Cre recombinase
   4354..4371    -  misc_feature   MCS (fragment): pUC18/19 multiple cloning site
   4385..4832    -  promoter       hSyn promoter: human synapsin I promoter; confers neuron-specific expression (Kügler et al., 2003)
   4912..4939    -  repeat_region  AAV2 ITR (fragment): inverted terminal repeat of adeno-associated virus serotype 2 inverted
   4968..4995    -  repeat_region  AAV2 ITR (fragment): inverted terminal repeat of adeno-associated virus serotype 2 inverted
   5068..5656    -  rep_origin     ori: high-copy-number ColE1/pMB1/pBR322/pUC origin of replication
   5827..6687    -  CDS            AmpR: β-lactamase; bla; confers resistance to ampicillin, carbenicillin, and related antibiotics
   6688..6792    -  promoter       AmpR promoter: bla
   6887..6922    +  CDS            rop (fragment): Rop protein, which maintains plasmids at low copy number; rop
   7024..7073    +  misc_feature   bom (fragment): basis of mobility region from pBR322
   7074..7529    -  rep_origin     f1 ori (sequence partly withheld): f1 bacteriophage origin of replication; arrow indicates direction of (+) strand synthesis
   7548..7599    +  misc_feature   bom (fragment): basis of mobility region from pBR322
   7604..7744    -  repeat_region  AAV2 ITR: inverted terminal repeat of adeno-associated virus serotype 2 inverted
   7784..8260    -  polyA_signal   hGH poly(A) signal: human growth hormone polyadenylation signal
   8292..351     -  misc_feature   WPRE (across the origin): woodchuck hepatitis virus posttranscriptional regulatory element
>Addgene plasmid #241791 | pAAV-hSyn-DIO-PGC-1alpha-IRES-mCitrine | addgene full sequence | sequence record 491927 | Addgene NGS Result
CCCTGTCCAGCAGCGGGCAAGGCAGGCGGCGATGAGTTCCGCCGTGGCAATAGGGAGGGGGAAAGCGAAA
GTCCCGGAAAGGAGCTGACAGGTGGTGGCAATGCCCCAACCAGTGGGGGTTGCGTCAGCAAACACAGTGC
ACACCACGCCACGTTGCCTGACAACGGGCCACAACTCCTCATAAAGAGACAGCAACCAGGATTTATACAA
GGAGGAGAAAATGAAAGCCATACGGGAAGCAATAGCATGATACAAAGGCATTAAAGCAGCGTATCCACAT
AGCGTAAAAGGAGCAACATAGTTAAGAATACCAGTCAATCTTTCACAAATTTTGTAATCCAGAGGTTGAT
TATCGATAAGCTTGATATCGAATTCATAACTTCGTATAGCATACATTATACGAAGTTATTCTTTGCACCA
TTCTAAAGAATAACAGTGATAATTTCTGGGTTAAGGCAAATAACTTCGTATAGGATACTTTATACGAAGT
TATGCTAGTATGGCTTGGGACATGTGCAGCCAAGACTCTGTATGGAGTGACATAGAGTGTGCTGCTCTGG
TTGGTGAGGACCAGCCTCTTTGCCCAGATCTTCCTGAACTTGACCTTTCTGAACTTGATGTGAATGACTT
GGATACAGACAGCTTTCTGGGTGGATTGAAGTGGTGTAGCGACCAATCGGAAATCATATCCAACCAGTAC
AACAATGAGCCTGCGAACATATTTGAGAAGATAGATGAAGAGAATGAGGCAAACTTGCTAGCGGTCCTCA
CAGAGACACTGGACAGTCTCCCCGTGGATGAAGACGGATTGCCCTCATTTGATGCACTGACAGATGGAGC
CGTGACCACTGACAACGAGGCCAGTCCTTCCTCCATGCCTGACGGCACCCCTCCCCCTCAGGAGGCAGAA
GAGCCGTCTCTACTTAAGAAGCTCTTACTGGCACCAGCCAACACTCAGCTCAGCTACAATGAATGCAGCG
GTCTTAGCACTCAGAACCATGCAGCAAACCACACCCACAGGATCAGAACAAACCCTGCCATTGTTAAGAC
CGAGAATTCATGGAGCAATAAAGCGAAGAGCATTTGTCAACAGCAAAAGCCACAAAGACGTCCCTGCTCA
GAGCTTCTCAAGTATCTGACCACAAACGATGACCCTCCTCACACCAAACCCACAGAAAACAGGAACAGCA
GCAGAGACAAATGTGCTTCCAAAAAGAAGTCCCATACACAACCGCAGTCGCAACATGCTCAAGCCAAACC
AACAACTTTATCTCTTCCTCTGACCCCAGAGTCACCAAATGACCCCAAGGGTTCCCCATTTGAAAACAAG
ACTATTGAGCGAACCTTAAGTGTGGAACTCTCTGGAACTGCAGGCCTAACTCCTCCCACAACTCCTCCTC
ATAAAGCCAACCAAGATAACCCTTTCAAGGCTTCGCCAAAGCTGAAGCCCTCTTGCAAGACCGTGGTGCC
ACCGCCAACCAAGAGGGCCCGGTACAGTGAGTGTTCTGGTACCAAAGGCAGCCACTCCACCAAGAAAGGG
CCCGAGCAATCTGAGTTGTACGCACAACTCAGCAAGTCCTCAGGGCTCAGCCGAGGACACGAGGAAAGGA
AGACTAAACGGCCCAGTCTCCGGCTGTTTGGTGACCATGACTACTGTCAGTCACTCAATTCCAAAACGGA
TATACTCATTAACATATCACAGGAGCTCCAAGACTCTAGACAACTAGACTTCAAAGATGCCTCCTGTGAC
TGGCAGGGGCACATCTGTTCTTCCACAGATTCAGGCCAGTGCTACCTGAGAGAGACTTTGGAGGCCAGCA
AGCAGGTCTCTCCTTGCAGCACCAGAAAACAGCTCCAAGACCAGGAAATCCGAGCGGAGCTGAACAAGCA
CTTCGGTCATCCCTGTCAAGCTGTGTTTGACGACAAATCAGACAAGACCAGTGAACTAAGGGATGGCGAC
TTCAGTAATGAACAATTCTCCAAACTACCTGTGTTTATAAATTCAGGACTAGCCATGGATGGCCTATTTG
ATGACAGTGAAGATGAAAGTGATAAACTGAGCTACCCTTGGGATGGCACGCAGCCCTATTCATTGTTCGA
TGTGTCGCCTTCTTGCTCTTCCTTTAACTCTCCGTGTCGAGACTCAGTGTCACCACCGAAATCCTTATTT
TCTCAAAGACCCCAAAGGATGCGCTCTCGTTCAAGATCCTTTTCTCGACACAGGTCGTGTTCCCGATCAC
CATATTCCAGGTCAAGATCAAGGTCCCCAGGCAGTAGATCCTCTTCAAGATCCTGTTACTACTATGAATC
AAGCCACTACAGACACCGCACACACCGCAATTCTCCCTTGTATGTGAGATCACGTTCAAGGTCACCCTAC
AGCCGTAGGCCCAGGTACGACAGCTATGAAGCCTATGAGCACGAAAGGCTCAAGAGGGATGAATACCGCA
AAGAGCACGAGAAGCGGGAGTCTGAAAGGGCCAAACAGAGAGAGAGGCAGAAGCAGAAAGCAATTGAAGA
GCGCCGTGTGATTTACGTTGGTAAAATCAGACCTGACACAACGCGGACAGAATTGAGAGACCGCTTTGAA
GTTTTTGGTGAAATTGAGGAATGCACCGTAAATCTGCGGGATGATGGAGACAGCTATGGTTTCATCACCT
ACCGTTACACCTGTGACGCTTTCGCTGCTCTTGAGAATGGATATACTTTACGCAGGTCGAACGAAACTGA
CTTCGAGCTGTACTTTTGTGGACGGAAGCAATTTTTCAAGTCTAACTATGCAGACCTAGATACCAACTCA
GACGATTTTGACCCTGCTTCCACCAAGAGCAAGTATGACTCTCTGGATTTTGATAGTTTACTGAAGGAAG
CTCAGAGAAGCTTGCGCAGGTAAGATCTTGTAGGCGGCCGCGATATCGCCCCTCTCCCTCCCCCCCCCCT
AACGTTACTGGCCGAAGCCGCTTGGAATAAGGCCGGTGTGCGTTTGTCTATATGTTATTTTCCACCATAT
TGCCGTCTTTTGGCAATGTGAGGGCCCGGAAACCTGGCCCTGTCTTCTTGACGAGCATTCCTAGGGGTCT
TTCCCCTCTCGCCAAAGGAATGCAAGGTCTGTTGAATGTCGTGAAGGAAGCAGTTCCTCTGGAAGCTTCT
TGAAGACAAACAACGTCTGTAGCGACCCTTTGCAGGCAGCGGAACCCCCCACCTGGCGACAGGTGCCTCT
GCGGCCAAAAGCCACGTGTATAAGATACACCTGCAAAGGCGGCACAACCCCAGTGCCACGTTGTGAGTTG
GATAGTTGTGGAAAGAGTCAAATGGCTCTCCTCAAGCGTATTCAACAAGGGGCTGAAGGATGCCCAGAAG
GTACCCCATTGTATGGGATCTGATCTGGGGCCTCGGTGCACATGCTTTACATGTGTTTAGTCGAGGTTAA
AAAAACGTCTAGGCCCCCCGAACCACGGGGACGTGGTTTTCCTTTGAAAAACACGATGATAAGCCACCAT
GGTGAGCAAGGGCGAGGAGCTGTTCACCGGGGTGGTGCCCATCCTGGTCGAGCTGGACGGCGACGTAAAC
GGCCACAAGTTCAGCGTGTCCGGCGAGGGCGAGGGCGATGCCACCTACGGCAAGCTGACCCTGAAGTTCA
TCTGCACCACCGGCAAGCTGCCCGTGCCCTGGCCCACCCTCGTGACCACCTTCGGCTACGGCCTGATGTG
CTTCGCCCGCTACCCCGACCACATGAAGCAGCACGACTTCTTCAAGTCCGCCATGCCCGAAGGCTACGTC
CAGGAGCGCACCATCTTCTTCAAGGACGACGGCAACTACAAGACCCGCGCCGAGGTGAAGTTCGAGGGCG
ACACCCTGGTGAACCGCATCGAGCTGAAGGGCATCGACTTCAAGGAGGACGGCAACATCCTGGGGCACAA
GCTGGAGTACAACTACAACAGCCACAACGTCTATATCATGGCCGACAAGCAGAAGAACGGCATCAAGGTG
AACTTCAAGATCCGCCACAACATCGAGGACGGCAGCGTGCAGCTCGCCGACCACTACCAGCAGAACACCC
CCATCGGCGACGGCCCCGTGCTGCTGCCCGACAACCACTACCTGAGCTACCAGTCCAAACTGAGCAAAGA
CCCCAACGAGAAGCGCGATCACATGGTCCTGCTGGAGTTCGTGACCGCCGCCGGGATCACTCTCGGCATG
GACGAGCTGTACAAGTGATAGGGCGCGCCATAACTTCGTATAATGTATGCTATACGAAGTTATTAAGAGG
TTTCATATTGCTAATAGCAGCTACAATCCAGCTACCATTCTGCATAACTTCGTATAAAGTATCCTATACG
AAGTTATTCCGGAGTCGACTCTAGAGGATCCGGTACCTTCTCGACTGCGCTCTCAGGCACGACACGACTC
CTCCGCTGCCCACCGCAGACTGAGGCAGCGCTGAGTCGCCGGCGCCGCAGCGCAGATGGTCGCGCCCGTG
CCCCCCTATCTCGCGCCTCGCGTGGTGCGGTCCGGCTGGGCCGGCGGCGGCGCGGACGCGACCAAGGTGG
CCGGGAAGGGGAGTTTGCGGGGGACCGGCGAGTGACGTCAGCGCGCCTTCAGTGCTGAGGCGGCGGTGGC
GCGCGCCGCCAGGCGGGGGCGAAGGCACTGTCCGCGGTGCTGAAGCTGGCAGTGCGCACGCGCCTCGCCG
CATCCTGTTTCCCCTCCCCCTCTCTGATAGGGGATGCGCAATTTGGGGAATGGGGGTTGGGTGCTTGTCC
AGTGGGTCGGGGTCGGTCGTCAGGTAGGCACCCCCACCCCGCCTCATCCTGGTCCTAAAACCCACTTGCA
CTCATACGCAGGGCCCTCTGCAGTCTAGACACACGCGTGCGGCCGCAGGAACCCCTAGTGATGGAGTTGG
CCACTCCCTCTCTGCGCGCTCGCTCGCTCACTGAGGCCGGGCGACCAAAGGTCGCCCGACGCCCGGGCGG
CCTCAGTGAGCGAGCGAGCGCGCAGCTGCCTGCAGGACATGTGAGCAAAAGGCCAGCAAAAGGCCAGGAA
CCGTAAAAAGGCCGCGTTGCTGGCGTTTTTCCATAGGCTCCGCCCCCCTGACGAGCATCACAAAAATCGA
CGCTCAAGTCAGAGGTGGCGAAACCCGACAGGACTATAAAGATACCAGGCGTTTCCCCCTGGAAGCTCCC
TCGTGCGCTCTCCTGTTCCGACCCTGCCGCTTACCGGATACCTGTCCGCCTTTCTCCCTTCGGGAAGCGT
GGCGCTTTCTCATAGCTCACGCTGTAGGTATCTCAGTTCGGTGTAGGTCGTTCGCTCCAAGCTGGGCTGT
GTGCACGAACCCCCCGTTCAGCCCGACCGCTGCGCCTTATCCGGTAACTATCGTCTTGAGTCCAACCCGG
TAAGACACGACTTATCGCCACTGGCAGCAGCCACTGGTAACAGGATTAGCAGAGCGAGGTATGTAGGCGG
TGCTACAGAGTTCTTGAAGTGGTGGCCTAACTACGGCTACACTAGAAGAACAGTATTTGGTATCTGCGCT
CTGCTGAAGCCAGTTACCTTCGGAAAAAGAGTTGGTAGCTCTTGATCCGGCAAACAAACCACCGCTGGTA
GCGGTGGTTTTTTTGTTTGCAAGCAGCAGATTACGCGCAGAAAAAAAGGATCTCAAGAAGATCCTTTGAT
CTTTTCTACGGGGTCTGACGCTCAGTGGAACGAAAACTCACGTTAAGGGATTTTGGTCATGAGATTATCA
AAAAGGATCTTCACCTAGATCCTTTTAAATTAAAAATGAAGTTTTAAATCAATCTAAAGTATATATGAGT
AAACTTGGTCTGACAGTTACCAATGCTTAATCAGTGAGGCACCTATCTCAGCGATCTGTCTATTTCGTTC
ATCCATAGTTGCCTGACTCCCCGTCGTGTAGATAACTACGATACGGGAGGGCTTACCATCTGGCCCCAGT
GCTGCAATGATACCGCGAGACCCACGCTCACCGGCTCCAGATTTATCAGCAATAAACCAGCCAGCCGGAA
GGGCCGAGCGCAGAAGTGGTCCTGCAACTTTATCCGCCTCCATCCAGTCTATTAATTGTTGCCGGGAAGC
TAGAGTAAGTAGTTCGCCAGTTAATAGTTTGCGCAACGTTGTTGCCATTGCTACAGGCATCGTGGTGTCA
CGCTCGTCGTTTGGTATGGCTTCATTCAGCTCCGGTTCCCAACGATCAAGGCGAGTTACATGATCCCCCA
TGTTGTGCAAAAAAGCGGTTAGCTCCTTCGGTCCTCCGATCGTTGTCAGAAGTAAGTTGGCCGCAGTGTT
ATCACTCATGGTTATGGCAGCACTGCATAATTCTCTTACTGTCATGCCATCCGTAAGATGCTTTTCTGTG
ACTGGTGAGTACTCAACCAAGTCATTCTGAGAATAGTGTATGCGGCGACCGAGTTGCTCTTGCCCGGCGT
CAATACGGGATAATACCGCGCCACATAGCAGAACTTTAAAAGTGCTCATCATTGGAAAACGTTCTTCGGG
GCGAAAACTCTCAAGGATCTTACCGCTGTTGAGATCCAGTTCGATGTAACCCACTCGTGCACCCAACTGA
TCTTCAGCATCTTTTACTTTCACCAGCGTTTCTGGGTGAGCAAAAACAGGAAGGCAAAATGCCGCAAAAA
AGGGAATAAGGGCGACACGGAAATGTTGAATACTCATACTCTTCCTTTTTCAATATTATTGAAGCATTTA
TCAGGGTTATTGTCTCATGAGCGGATACATATTTGAATGTATTTAGAAAAATAAACAAATAGGGGTTCCG
CGCACATTTCCCCGAAAAGTGCCACCTGACGTCTAAGAAACCATTATTATCATGACATTAACCTATAAAA
ATAGGCGTATCACGAGGCCCTTTCGTCTCGCGCGTTTCGGTGATGACGGTGAAAACCTCTGACACATGCA
GCTCCCGGAGACGGTCACAGCTTGTCTGTAAGCGGATGCCGGGAGCAGACAAGCCCGTCAGGGCGCGTCA
GCGGGTGTTGGCGGGTGTCGGGGCTGGCTTAACTATGCGGCATCAGAGCAGATTGTACTGAGAGTGCACC
ATAAAATTGTAAACGTTAATATTTTGTTAAAATTCGCGTTAAATTTTTGTTAAATCAGCTCATTTTTTAA
CCAATAGACCGAAATCGGCAAAATCCCTTATAAATCAAAAGAATAGCCCGAGATAGAGT
[37 nt withheld, positions 7200-7236]
AAAGAACGTGGACTCCAACGTCAAAGG
[141 nt withheld, positions 7264-7404]
G
[46 nt withheld, positions 7406-7451]
A
[95 nt withheld, positions 7453-7547]
TATGCGGTGTGAAATACCGCACAGATGCGTAAGGAGAAAATACCGCATCAGGCGCCCCTGCAGGCAGCTG
CGCGCTCGCTCGCTCACTGAGGCCGCCCGGGCAAAGCCCGGGCGTCGGGCGACCTTTGGTCGCCCGGCCT
CAGTGAGCGAGCGAGCGCGCAGAGAGGGAGTGGCCAACTCCATCACTAGGGGTTCCTGCGGCCGCTCGGT
CCGCACGTGGTTACCTACAAAATCAGAAGGACAGGGAAGGGAGCAGTGGTTCACGCCTGTAATCCCAGCA
ATTTGGGAGGCCAAGGTGGGTAGATCACCTGAGATTAGGAGTTGGAGACCAGCCTGGCCAATATGGTGAA
ACCCCGTCTCTACCAAAAAAACAAAAATTAGCTGAGCCTGGTCATGCATGCCTGGAATCCCAACAACTCG
GGAGGCTGAGGCAGGAGAATCGCTTGAACCCAGGAGGCGGAGATTGCAGTGAGCCAAGATTGTGCCACTG
CACTCCAGCTTGGTTCCCAATAGACCCCGCAGGCCCTACAGGTTGTCTTCCCAACTTGCCCCTTGCTCCA
TACCACCCCCCTCCACCCCATAATATTATAGAAGGACACCTAGTCAGACAAAATGATGCAACTTAATTTT
ATTAGGACAAGGCTGGTGGGCACTGGAGTGGCAACTTCCAGGGCCAGGAGAGGCACTGGGGAGGGGTCAC
AGGGATGCCACCCGTAGATCTCTCGAGCAGCGCTCGGTATCGATGCGGGGAGGCGGCCCAAAGGGAGATC
CGACTCGTCTGAGGGCGAAGGCGAAGACGCGGAAGAGGCCGCAGAGCCGGCAGCAGGCCGCGGGAAGGAA
GGTCCGCTGGATTGAGGGCCGAAGGGACGTAGCAGAAGGACGTCCCGCGCAGAATCCAGGTGGCAACATA
GGCGAGCAGCCAAGGAAAGGACGATGATTTCCCCGACAACACCACGGAATTGTCAGTGCCCAACAGCCGA
GC
